Addgene plasmid #159626: RKS-Fzd7 subtype NGS Wnt
Purpose: Express Fzd7 subtype NGS Wnt in mammalian cells
Depositing lab: Chris Garcia. Depositing organization: Stanford University. Publication: Next-Generation Surrogate Wnts Support Organoid Growth and Deconvolute Frizzled Pleiotropy In Vivo. Miao Y, Ha A, de Lau W, Yuki K, Santos AJM, You C, Geurts MH, Puschhof J, Pleguezuelos-Manzano C, Peng WC, Senlice R, Piani C, Buikema JW, Gbenedio OM, Vallon M, Yuan J, de Haan S, Hemrika W, Rosch K, Dang LT, Baker D, Ott M, Depeille P, Wu SM, Drost J, Nusse R, Roose JP, Piehler J, Boj SF, Janda CY, Clevers H, Kuo CJ, Garcia KC. Cell Stem Cell. 2020 Aug 14. pii: S1934-5909(20)30358-1. doi: 10.1016/j.stem.2020.07.020. PubMed 32818433.
Backbone
  Vector backbone: RKS vector
  Vector type: Mammalian Expression, Lentiviral
Growth in bacteria
  Bacterial resistance: Ampicillin, 100 μg/mL
  Growth temperature: 37°C
  Growth strain: NEB Stable
  Copy number: High Copy
Gene/Insert
  Gene/Insert name: Fzd7 subtype NGS Wnt
  Species: Synthetic
  Insert size (bp): 966
  Tag / fusion protein: His tag
  Cloning method: Gibson Cloning
  Sequencing primers: 5′ CGCGCGCTTCTGCTTCCCGAGC; 3′ GCGGCTTCGGCCAGTAACG
Terms and licenses: Academic/Nonprofit Terms; Industry Terms: Not Available to Industry
How to cite: RKS-Fzd7 subtype NGS Wnt was a gift from Chris Garcia (Addgene plasmid # 159626 ; http://n2t.net/addgene:159626 ; RRID:Addgene_159626)
