[The description below was written by a language model from this plasmid's Addgene catalogue record and pLannotate feature annotations shown in this document.]
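Description:
RKS-Fzd7 subtype NGS Wnt is an 8,470-nt lentiviral transfer plasmid for mammalian expression, built on the RKS vector backbone. It is maintained in E. coli through a high-copy ColE1/pUC-type origin and selected with ampicillin via the β-lactamase gene and its own promoter. The viral framework has a third-generation layout. An RSV promoter replaces the U3 region upstream of a truncated HIV-1 5' LTR, so genomic RNA is transcribed without Tat. This is followed by the Ψ packaging signal with a gag fragment, the Rev response element for Rev-dependent nuclear export, and the cPPT/CTS. The 3' end carries a self-inactivating ΔU3 LTR, annotated only in fragments and interrupted by a loxP site. A bGH polyadenylation signal lies downstream.

The expression cassette is driven by the spleen focus-forming virus (SFFV) LTR promoter. The insert is a 966-bp synthetic open reading frame encoding a Frizzled-7 subtype-selective "next-generation surrogate" Wnt with a His tag; the record does not state the tag's position. The annotation software recognises only a human DKK1 fragment within the insert. DKK1 is an LRP5/6 ligand, so this fragment is plausibly the co-receptor-binding arm of the surrogate agonist. The Frizzled-binding portion is not annotated. An EMCV IRES followed by EGFP lies downstream, so both proteins are translated from one transcript and expressing cells fluoresce green. A WPRE enhances transcript stability and expression. The stated purpose is expression of the Fzd7-subtype surrogate Wnt in mammalian cells. The associated publication concerns supporting organoid growth and dissecting Frizzled-specific signalling.
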