Features (pLannotate 1.2.2; 24 found; start..end, strand, type, name):
      1..227     +  promoter       RSV promoter: Rous sarcoma virus enhancer/promoter
    228..408     +  LTR            5' LTR (truncated): truncated 5' long terminal repeat (LTR) from HIV-1
    455..580     +  misc_feature   HIV-1 Ψ: packaging signal of human immunodeficiency virus type 1
    564..902     +  CDS            HIV-1 gag (fragment): gag protein from human immunodeficiency virus 1; gag
   1072..1305    +  misc_feature   RRE: The Rev response element (RRE) of HIV-1 allows for Rev-dependent mRNA export from the nucleus to the cytoplasm.
   1682..1782    +  CDS            Rev (fragment): human immunodeficiency virus 1 (HIV-1) Rev protein; rev; enhances nuclear export of unspliced and incompletely spliced viral mRNAs
   1801..1918    +  misc_feature   cPPT/CTS: central polypurine tract and central termination sequence of HIV-1
   2615..3016    +  promoter       SFFV promoter: spleen focus-forming virus long terminal repeat (LTR) promoter
   3687..3962    +  CDS            DKK1 (fragment): DKK1_HUMAN - Experimental evidence at protein level: Swiss-Prot protein existence level 1. Antagonizes canonical Wnt signaling by inhibiting LRP5/6 interaction with Wnt and by forming a ternary complex with the transmembrane protein KREMEN that promotes internalization of LRP5/6 (PubMed:22000856). DKKs play an important role in vertebrate development, where they locally inhibit Wnt regulated processes such as antero-posterior axial patterning, limb development, somitogenesis and eye formation. In the adult, Dkks are implicated in bone formation and bone disease, cancer and Alzheimer disease (P
   4120..4582    +  misc_feature   IRES: internal ribosome entry site (IRES) of the encephalomyocarditis virus (EMCV)
   4611..5327    +  CDS            EGFP: EGFP is a basic (constitutively fluorescent) green fluorescent protein published in 1996, derived from Aequorea victoria. It is reported to be a rapidly-maturing weak dimer with moderate acid sensitivity.
   5346..5405    +  CDS            S (fragment): HBSAG_WHV6 - Experimental evidence at transcript level: Swiss-Prot protein existence level 2. The middle envelope protein plays an important role in the budding of the virion. It is involved in the induction of budding in a nucleocapsid independent way. In this process the majority of envelope proteins bud to form subviral lipoprotein particles of 22 nm of diameter that do not contain a nucleocapsid (By similarity). From Woodchuck hepatitis B virus (isolate w64/pWS23) (WHV).
   5537..5925    +  misc_feature   WPRE: woodchuck hepatitis virus posttranscriptional regulatory element
   5942..5961    +  misc_feature   cPPT/CTS (fragment): central polypurine tract and central termination sequence of HIV-1
   5963..5997    +  LTR            3' LTR (ΔU3) (fragment): self-inactivating 3' long terminal repeat (LTR) from HIV-1
   6001..6034    +  protein_bind   loxP: Cre-mediated recombination occurs in the 8-bp core sequence (GCATACAT). Cre recombinase
   6037..6080    -  polyA_signal   SV40 poly(A) signal (fragment): SV40 polyadenylation signal
   6084..6128    -  polyA_signal   SV40 poly(A) signal (fragment): SV40 polyadenylation signal
   6144..6204    +  ncRNA          mir-TAR: Accession: RF00250 - Trans-activation response element (TAR)
   6245..6469    +  polyA_signal   bGH poly(A) signal: bovine growth hormone polyadenylation signal
   6474..6530    -  CDS            lacI (fragment): lac repressor; lacI; The lac repressor binds to the lac operator to inhibit transcription in E. coli. This inhibition can be relieved by adding lactose or isopropyl-β-D-thiogalactopyranoside (IPTG).
   6713..7301    -  rep_origin     ori: high-copy-number ColE1/pMB1/pBR322/pUC origin of replication
   7472..8332    -  CDS            AmpR: β-lactamase; bla; confers resistance to ampicillin, carbenicillin, and related antibiotics
   8333..8437    -  promoter       AmpR promoter: bla
>Addgene plasmid #159626 | RKS-Fzd7 subtype NGS Wnt | addgene full sequence | sequence record 313515 | Addgene NGS Result
TGTAGTCTTATGCAATACTCTTGTAGTCTTGCAACATGGTAACGATGAGTTAGCAACATGCCTTACAAGG
AGAGAAAAAGCACCGTGCATGCCGATTGGTGGAAGTAAGGTGGTACGATCGTGCCTTATTAGGAAGGCAA
CAGACGGGTCTGACATGGATTGGACGAACCACTGAATTGCCGCATTGCAGAGATATTGTATTTAAGTGCC
TAGCTCGATACATAAACGGGTCTCTCTGGTTAGACCAGATCTGAGCCTGGGAGCTCTCTGGCTAACTAGG
GAACCCACTGCTTAAGCCTCAATAAAGCTTGCCTTGAGTGCTTCAAGTAGTGTGTGCCCGTCTGTTGTGT
GACTCTGGTAACTAGAGATCCCTCAGACCCTTTTAGTCAGTGTGGAAAATCTCTAGCAGTGGCGCCCGAA
CAGGGACTTGAAAGCGAAAGGGAAACCAGAGGAGCTCTCTCGACGCAGGACTCGGCTTGCTGAAGCGCGC
ACGGCAAGAGGCGAGGGGCGGCGACTGGTGAGTACGCCAAAAATTTTGACTAGCGGAGGCTAGAAGGAGA
GAGATGGGTGCGAGAGCGTCAGTATTAAGCGGGGGAGAATTAGATCGCGATGGGAAAAAATTCGGTTAAG
GCCAGGGGGAAAGAAAAAATATAAATTAAAACATATAGTATGGGCAAGCAGGGAGCTAGAACGATTCGCA
GTTAATCCTGGCCTGTTAGAAACATCAGAAGGCTGTAGACAAATACTGGGACAGCTACAACCATCCCTTC
AGACAGGATCAGAAGAACTTAGATCATTATATAATACAGTAGCAACCCTCTATTGTGTGCATCAAAGGAT
AGAGATAAAAGACACCAAGGAAGCTTTAGACAAGATAGAGGAAGAGCAAAACAAAAGTAAGACCACCGCA
CAGCAAGCGGCCCTGATCTTCAGACCTGGAGGAGGAGATATGAGGGACAATTGGAGAAGTGAATTATATA
AATATAAAGTAGTAAAAATTGAACCATTAGGAGTAGCACCCACCAAGGCAAAGAGAAGAGTGGTGCAGAG
AGAAAAAAGAGCAGTGGGAATAGGAGCTTTGTTCCTTGGGTTCTTGGGAGCAGCAGGAAGCACTATGGGC
GCAGCGTCAATGACGCTGACGGTACAGGCCAGACAATTATTGTCTGGTATAGTGCAGCAGCAGAACAATT
TGCTGAGGGCTATTGAGGCGCAACAGCATCTGTTGCAACTCACAGTCTGGGGCATCAAGCAGCTCCAGGC
AAGAATCCTGGCTGTGGAAAGATACCTAAAGGATCAACAGCTCCTGGGGATTTGGGGTTGCTCTGGAAAA
CTCATTTGCACCACTGCTGTGCCTTGGAATGCTAGTTGGAGTAATGAATCTCTGGAACAGATTTGGAATC
ACACGACCTGGATGGAGTGGGACAGAGAAATTAACAATTACACAAGCTTAATACACTCCTTAATTGAAGA
ATCGCAAAACCAGCAAGAAAAGAATGAACAAGAATTATTGGAATTAGATAAATGGGCAAGTTTGTGGAAT
TGGTTTAACATAACAAATTGGCTGTGGTATATAAAATTATTCATAATGATAGTAGGAGGCTTGGTAGGTT
TAAGAATAGTTTTTGCTGTACTTTCTATAGTGAATAGAGTTAGGCAGGGATATTCACCATTATCGTTTCA
GACCCACCTCCCAACCCCGAGGGGACCCGACAGGCCCGAAGGAATAGAAGAAGAAGGTGGAGAGAGAGAC
AGAGACAGATCCATTCGATTAGTGAACGGATCTCGACGGTATCGGTTAACTTTTAAAAGAAAAGGGGGGA
TTGGGGGGTACAGTGCAGGGGAAAGAATAGTAGACATAATAGCAACAGACATACAAACTAAAGAATTACA
AAAACAAATTACAAAAATTCAAAATTTTATCGATTACGCGTCACTGGCATCTGAAGCACCACCAGCGAGC
GAGAGCTAGAGAGAAGGAAAGCCACCGACTTCACCGCCTCCGAGCTGCTCCGGGTCGCGGGTCTGCAGCG
TCTCCGGCCCTCCGCGCCTACAGCTCAAGCCACATCCGAAGGGGGAGGGAGCCGGGAGCTGCGCGCGGGG
CCGCTGGGGGGAGGGGTGGCACCGCCCACGCCGGGCGGCCACGAAGGGCGGGGCAGCGGGCGCGCGCCCG
GCGGGGGGAGGGGCCGCGCGCCGCGCCCGCTGGGAATTGGGGCCCTAGGGGGAGGGCGGAGGCGCCGACG
ACCGCGGCACTTACCGTTCGCGGCGTGGCGCCCGGTGGTCCCCAAGGGGAGGGAAGGGGGAGGCGGGGCG
AGGACAGTGACCGGAGTCTCCTCAGCGGTGGCTTTTCTGCTTGGCAGCCTCAGCGGCTGGCGCCAAAACC
GGACTCCGCCCACTTCCTCGCCCCTGCGGTGCGAGGGTGTGGAATCCTCCAGACGCTGGGGGAGGGGGAG
TTGGGAGCTTAAAAACTAGTACCCCTTTGGGACCACTTTCAGCAGCGAACTCTCCTGTACACCAGGGGTC
AGTTCCACAGACGCGGGCCAGGGGTGGGTCATTGCGGCGTGAACAATAATTTGACTAGAAGTTGATTCGG
GTGTTTCCGGAATTCCTAGCTGCAGTAACGCCATTTTGCAAGGCATGGAAAAATACCAAACCAAGAATAG
AGAAGTTCAGATCAAGGGCGGGTACATGAAAATAGCTAACGTTGGGCCAAACAGGATATCTGCGGTGAGC
AGTTTCGGCCCCGGCCCGGGGCCAAGAACAGATGGTCACCGCAGTTTCGGCCCCGGCCCGAGGCCAAGAA
CAGATGGTCCCCAGATATGGCCCAACCCTCAGCAGTTTCTTAAGACCCATCAGATGTTTCCAGGCTCCCC
CAAGGACCTGAAATGACCCTGCGCCTTATTTGAATTAACCAATCAGCCTGCTTCTCGCTTCTGTTCGCGC
GCTTCTGCTTCCCGAGCTCTATAAAAGAGCTCACAACCCCTCACTCGGCGCGCCAGTCCTCCGACAGACT
GAGTCGCCCGCTCGAGGCTAGCATGAAGACCATCATCGCCCTGAGCTACATCTTCTGCCTGGTGTTCGCC
GGATCCTCTGAACTGGGTACGCGTCTGATCAGGGCAGCATTAGACGGTAACAAAGACCGTGTTAAAGACC
TCATTGAAAATGGTGCTGACGTTAACGCGTCCCTTATGTCTGGGGCGACTCCGTTACACGCCGCCGCCAT
GAACGGCCACAAAGAGGTTGTGAAGTTACTGATCTCCAAGGGCGCAGATGTGAATGCTCAGTCCGTTGCG
GGTTCTACACCTCTGGATGCGGCGGCGTTTAGTGGACATAAAGAAGTGGTAAAACTGCTGATAAGTAAAG
GAGCAGACGTCAATGCTGTTAATGCGGCTGGATTGACCCCCCTACATGATGCTGCTGATGATGGGCACAA
TGAAGTAGTGAAGTTGCTTATTTCTAAGGGGGCCGACGTAAATGCGAAAGCTGACCATGGCATGACTCCA
CTCCATTTCGCAGCACAGCGCGGTCATAAGGAAGTCGTTAAACTATTAATCAGCAAAGGTGCGGATTTGA
ACACCTCTGCCAAAGACGGTGCAACCCCGCTTGACATGGCGCGTGAATCTGGCAATGAGGAGGTTGTCAA
GCTCTTGGAAAAGCAACTCGAGGGAAGCGGTTCCGGAGGTTCTGGCTCCGGAAAAATGTATCACACTAAG
GGACAGGAAGGCAGCGTGTGCCTGAGGTCCTCTGACTGTGCATCTGGCCTGTGCTGCGCCAGACACTTTT
GGTCCAAAATCTGCAAGCCGGTTCTGAAAGAGGGCCAGGTGTGCACAAAGCATCGACGAAAGGGCAGCCA
TGGACTCGAGATCTTTCAGAGGTGCTACTGCGGGGAGGGTCTGTCTTGCAGAATCCAGAAAGATCATCAT
CAGGCCTCCAACTCCTCCCGCCTGCACACCTGCCAGCGACATGCGGCCGCGCATCATCACCACCATCACC
ACCATTAAGATCCCGGACCGCCTCTCCCTCCCCCCCCCCTAACGTTACTGGCCGAAGCCGCTTGGAATAA
GGCCGGTGTGCGTTTGTCTATATGTTATTTTCCACCATATTGCCGTCTTTTGGCAATGTGAGGGCCCGGA
AACCTGGCCCTGTCTTCTTGACGAGCATTCCTAGGGGTCTTTCCCCTCTCGCCAAAGGAATGCAAGGTCT
GTTGAATGTCGTGAAGGAAGCAGTTCCTCTGGAAGCTTCTTGAAGACAAACAACGTCTGTAGCGACCCTT
TGCAGGCAGCGGAACCCCCCACCTGGCGACAGGTGCCTCTGCGGCCAAAAGCCACGTGTATAAGATACAC
CTGCAAAGGCGGCACAACCCCAGTGCCACGTTGTGAGTTGGATAGTTGTGGAAAGAGTCAAATGGCTCTC
CTCAAGCGTATTCAACAAGGGGCTGAAGGATGCCCAGAAGGTACCCCATTGTATGGGATCTGATCTGGGG
CCTCGGTGCACATGCTTTACATGTGTTTAGTCGAGGTTAAAAAAACGTCTAGGCCCCCCGAACCACGGGG
ACGTGGTTTTCCTTTGAAAAACACGATGATAAGCTTGCCACAACCCTTATCGAGGCCACCATGGTGAGCA
AGGGCGAGGAGCTGTTCACCGGGGTGGTGCCCATCCTGGTCGAGCTGGACGGCGACGTAAACGGCCACAA
GTTCAGCGTGTCCGGCGAGGGCGAGGGCGATGCCACCTACGGCAAGCTGACCCTGAAGTTCATCTGCACC
ACCGGCAAGCTGCCCGTGCCCTGGCCCACCCTCGTGACCACCCTGACCTACGGCGTGCAGTGCTTCAGCC
GCTACCCCGACCACATGAAGCAGCACGACTTCTTCAAGTCCGCCATGCCCGAAGGCTACGTCCAGGAGCG
CACCATCTTCTTCAAGGACGACGGCAACTACAAGACCCGCGCCGAGGTGAAGTTCGAGGGCGACACCCTG
GTGAACCGCATCGAGCTGAAGGGCATCGACTTCAAGGAGGACGGCAACATCCTGGGGCACAAGCTGGAGT
ACAACTACAACAGCCACAACGTCTATATCATGGCCGACAAGCAGAAGAACGGCATCAAGGTGAACTTCAA
GATCCGCCACAACATCGAGGACGGCAGCGTGCAGCTCGCCGACCACTACCAGCAGAACACCCCCATCGGC
GACGGCCCCGTGCTGCTGCCCGACAACCACTACCTGAGCACCCAGTCCGCCCTGAGCAAAGACCCCAACG
AGAAGCGCGATCACATGGTCCTGCTGGAGTTCGTGACCGCCGCCGGGATCACTCTCGGCATGGACGAGCT
GTACAAGTGAATCTAGAGTCGACCGAGCATCTTACCGCCATTTATACCCATATTTGTTCTGTTTTTCTTG
ATTTGGGTATACATTTAAATGTTAATAGAACAAAATGGTGGGGCAATCATTTACATTTTTAGGGATATGT
AATTACTAGTTCAGGTGTATTGCCACAAGACAAACATGTTAAGAAACTTTCCCGTTATTTACGCTCTGTT
CCTGTTAATCAACCTCTGGATTACAAAATTTGTGAAAGATTGACTGATATTCTTAACTATGTTGCTCCTT
TTACGCTGTGTGGATATGCTGCTTTATAGCCTCTGTATCTAGCTATTGCTTCCCGTACGGCTTTCGTTTT
CTCCTCCTTGTATAAATCCTGGTTGCTGTCTCTTTTAGAGGAGTTGTGGCCCGTTGTCCGTCAACGTGGC
GTGGTGTGCTCTGTGTTTGCTGACGCAACCCCCACTGGCTGGGGCATTGCCACCACCTGTCAACTCCTTT
CTGGGACTTTCGCTTTCCCCCTCCCGATCGCCACGGCAGAACTCATCGCCGCCTGCCTTGCCCGCTGCTG
GACAGGGGCTAGGTTGCTGGGCACTGATAATTCCGTGGTGTTGTCATCGAATTCGGTACCTTTTTAAAAG
AAAAGGGGGGACTGGAAGGGCTAATTCACTCCCAACGAAGACAAGATATCATAACTTCGTATAGCATACA
TTATACGAAGTTATAATTTATTTGTGAAATTTGTGATGCTATTGCTTTATTTGTAACCATATGTTTATTT
GTGAAATTTGTGATGCTATTGCTTTATTTGTAACCATTGCTTTTTGCTTGTACTGGGTCTCTCTGGTTAG
ACCAGATCTGAGCCTGGGAGCTCTCTGGCTAACTAGGGAACCCACTGCTTAAGCCTCAATAAAGCTTGCC
TCGACCAGCCTCGACTGTGCCTTCTAGTTGCCAGCCATCTGTTGTTTGCCCCTCCCCCGTGCCTTCCTTG
ACCCTGGAAGGTGCCACTCCCACTGTCCTTTCCTAATAAAATGAGGAAATTGCATCGCATTGTCTGAGTA
GGTGTCATTCTATTCTGGGGGGTGGGGTGGGGCAGGACAGCAAGGGGGAGGATTGGGAAGACAATAGCAG
GCATGCTGGGGATGCGGTGGGCTCTATGGCCTGCAGCTGCATTAATGAATCGGCCAACGCGCGGGGAGAG
GCGGTTTGCGTATTGGGCGCTCTTCCGCTTCCTCGCTCACTGACTCGCTGCGCTCGGTCGTTCGGCTGCG
GCGAGCGGTATCAGCTCACTCAAAGGCGGTAATACGGTTATCCACAGAATCAGGGGATAACGCAGGAAAG
AACATGTGAGCAAAAGGCCAGCAAAAGGCCAGGAACCGTAAAAAGGCCGCGTTGCTGGCGTTTTTCCATA
GGCTCCGCCCCCCTGACGAGCATCACAAAAATCGACGCTCAAGTCAGAGGTGGCGAAACCCGACAGGACT
ATAAAGATACCAGGCGTTTCCCCCTGGAAGCTCCCTCGTGCGCTCTCCTGTTCCGACCCTGCCGCTTACC
GGATACCTGTCCGCCTTTCTCCCTTCGGGAAGCGTGGCGCTTTCTCATAGCTCACGCTGTAGGTATCTCA
GTTCGGTGTAGGTCGTTCGCTCCAAGCTGGGCTGTGTGCACGAACCCCCCGTTCAGCCCGACCGCTGCGC
CTTATCCGGTAACTATCGTCTTGAGTCCAACCCGGTAAGACACGACTTATCGCCACTGGCAGCAGCCACT
GGTAACAGGATTAGCAGAGCGAGGTATGTAGGCGGTGCTACAGAGTTCTTGAAGTGGTGGCCTAACTACG
GCTACACTAGAAGAACAGTATTTGGTATCTGCGCTCTGCTGAAGCCAGTTACCTTCGGAAAAAGAGTTGG
TAGCTCTTGATCCGGCAAACAAACCACCGCTGGTAGCGGTGGTTTTTTTGTTTGCAAGCAGCAGATTACG
CGCAGAAAAAAAGGATCTCAAGAAGATCCTTTGATCTTTTCTACGGGGTCTGACGCTCAGTGGAACGAAA
ACTCACGTTAAGGGATTTTGGTCATGAGATTATCAAAAAGGATCTTCACCTAGATCCTTTTAAATTAAAA
ATGAAGTTTTAAATCAATCTAAAGTATATATGAGTAAACTTGGTCTGACAGTTACCAATGCTTAATCAGT
GAGGCACCTATCTCAGCGATCTGTCTATTTCGTTCATCCATAGTTGCCTGACTCCCCGTCGTGTAGATAA
CTACGATACGGGAGGGCTTACCATCTGGCCCCAGTGCTGCAATGATACCGCGAGACCCACGCTCACCGGC
TCCAGATTTATCAGCAATAAACCAGCCAGCCGGAAGGGCCGAGCGCAGAAGTGGTCCTGCAACTTTATCC
GCCTCCATCCAGTCTATTAATTGTTGCCGGGAAGCTAGAGTAAGTAGTTCGCCAGTTAATAGTTTGCGCA
ACGTTGTTGCCATTGCTACAGGCATCGTGGTGTCACGCTCGTCGTTTGGTATGGCTTCATTCAGCTCCGG
TTCCCAACGATCAAGGCGAGTTACATGATCCCCCATGTTGTGCAAAAAAGCGGTTAGCTCCTTCGGTCCT
CCGATCGTTGTCAGAAGTAAGTTGGCCGCAGTGTTATCACTCATGGTTATGGCAGCACTGCATAATTCTC
TTACTGTCATGCCATCCGTAAGATGCTTTTCTGTGACTGGTGAGTACTCAACCAAGTCATTCTGAGAATA
GTGTATGCGGCGACCGAGTTGCTCTTGCCCGGCGTCAATACGGGATAATACCGCGCCACATAGCAGAACT
TTAAAAGTGCTCATCATTGGAAAACGTTCTTCGGGGCGAAAACTCTCAAGGATCTTACCGCTGTTGAGAT
CCAGTTCGATGTAACCCACTCGTGCACCCAACTGATCTTCAGCATCTTTTACTTTCACCAGCGTTTCTGG
GTGAGCAAAAACAGGAAGGCAAAATGCCGCAAAAAAGGGAATAAGGGCGACACGGAAATGTTGAATACTC
ATACTCTTCCTTTTTCAATATTATTGAAGCATTTATCAGGGTTATTGTCTCATGAGCGGATACATATTTG
AATGTATTTAGAAAAATAAACAAATAGGGGTTCCGCGCACATTTCCCCGAAAAGTGCCACCTGACGTCAA
