>Addgene plasmid #159626 | RKS-Fzd7 subtype NGS Wnt | depositor partial sequence | sequence record 308638 | RKS-Fzd7 subtype NGS Wnt sequence 966 bps
ATGAAGACCATCATCGCCCTGAGCTACATCTTCTGCCTGGTGTTCGCCGGATCCTCTGAACTGGGTACGC
GTCTGATCAGGGCAGCATTAGACGGTAACAAAGACCGTGTTAAAGACCTCATTGAAAATGGTGCTGACGT
TAACGCGTCCCTTATGTCTGGGGCGACTCCGTTACACGCCGCCGCCATGAACGGCCACAAAGAGGTTGTG
AAGTTACTGATCTCCAAGGGCGCAGATGTGAATGCTCAGTCCGTTGCGGGTTCTACACCTCTGGATGCGG
CGGCGTTTAGTGGACATAAAGAAGTGGTAAAACTGCTGATAAGTAAAGGAGCAGACGTCAATGCTGTTAA
TGCGGCTGGATTGACCCCCCTACATGATGCTGCTGATGATGGGCACAATGAAGTAGTGAAGTTGCTTATT
TCTAAGGGGGCCGACGTAAATGCGAAAGCTGACCATGGCATGACTCCACTCCATTTCGCAGCACAGCGCG
GTCATAAGGAAGTCGTTAAACTATTAATCAGCAAAGGTGCGGATTTGAACACCTCTGCCAAAGACGGTGC
AACCCCGCTTGACATGGCGCGTGAATCTGGCAATGAGGAGGTTGTCAAGCTCTTGGAAAAGCAACTCGAG
GGAAGCGGTTCCGGAGGTTCTGGCTCCGGAAAAATGTATCACACTAAGGGACAGGAAGGCAGCGTGTGCC
TGAGGTCCTCTGACTGTGCATCTGGCCTGTGCTGCGCCAGACACTTTTGGTCCAAAATCTGCAAGCCGGT
TCTGAAAGAGGGCCAGGTGTGCACAAAGCATCGACGAAAGGGCAGCCATGGACTCGAGATCTTTCAGAGG
TGCTACTGCGGGGAGGGTCTGTCTTGCAGAATCCAGAAAGATCATCATCAGGCCTCCAACTCCTCCCGCC
TGCACACCTGCCAGCGACATGCGGCCGCGCATCATCACCACCATCACCACCATTAA
